Addgene plasmid #146516: pCIneo-lambdaN-HA-HsTNRC6C-DUF-RRM-Cterm_H
Purpose: Mammalian Expression of HsTNRC6C-DUF-RRM-Cterm
Depositing lab: Elisa Izaurralde. Depositing organization: Max Planck Institute for Developmental Biology. Publication: A C-terminal silencing domain in GW182 is essential for miRNA function. Eulalio A, Helms S, Fritzsch C, Fauser M, Izaurralde E. RNA. 2009 Jun;15(6):1067-77. doi: 10.1261/rna.1605509. Epub 2009 Apr 21. PubMed 19383769.
Backbone
  Vector backbone: pCI-neo
  Vector type: Mammalian Expression
Growth in bacteria
  Bacterial resistance: Ampicillin, 100 μg/mL
  Growth temperature: 37°C
  Growth strain: DH5alpha
  Copy number: High Copy
Gene/Insert
  Gene/Insert name: HsTNRC6C-DUF-RRM-Cterm
  Species: H. sapiens (human)
  Entrez Gene: TNRC6C
  Cloning method: Unknown
Terms and licenses: Academic/Nonprofit Terms; Industry Terms: Not Available to Industry
Depositor comments: Hs TNRC6C isoform2 given by NCBI: NM_018996.3 Plasmids from this collection were made available to the research community and donated after the lab closed. Please note that the sequence provided by the depositing laboratory may be theoretical/predicted or based on Sanger sequencing results. There may be discrepancies between sequencing results obtained by Addgene and the depositor sequence. If an Addgene verified sequence is not available, please contact before placing your order to request that our lab fully sequence the plasmid.
How to cite: pCIneo-lambdaN-HA-HsTNRC6C-DUF-RRM-Cterm_H was a gift from Elisa Izaurralde (Addgene plasmid # 146516 ; http://n2t.net/addgene:146516 ; RRID:Addgene_146516)
