[The description below was written by a language model from this plasmid's Addgene catalogue record and pLannotate feature annotations shown in this document.]
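Description:
pCIneo-lambdaN-HA-HsTNRC6C-DUF-RRM-Cterm_H is a mammalian expression plasmid built on the pCI-neo backbone and encodes a C-terminal fragment of human TNRC6C, one of the GW182-family proteins that act with Argonaute proteins in miRNA-mediated silencing. It is propagated in E. coli through a high-copy ColE1/pUC-type origin with ampicillin selection (AmpR under its own bla promoter). It also carries an f1 origin for single-stranded DNA production. A separate cassette, made up of the SV40 enhancer/early promoter, the neo gene and a synthetic poly(A) signal, allows selection of stably transfected mammalian cells with G418.

The expression unit consists of the CMV immediate-early enhancer and promoter, followed by the chimeric β-globin/immunoglobulin intron that improves transcript processing and expression, and it ends in an SV40 polyadenylation signal. A T7 promoter upstream of the insert and a T3 promoter fragment downstream come from the backbone. The annotated coding region is a roughly 700 nt TNRC6C fragment. According to the name it spans the DUF, RRM and C-terminal regions, and the depositor notes that it derives from isoform 2. The name also indicates an N-terminal lambdaN peptide and an HA epitope tag. The feature table does not annotate either one, although there is a short unannotated stretch between the T7 promoter and the TNRC6C fragment where they could lie.

The lambdaN peptide binds boxB RNA hairpins, so fusions of this type are generally used in tethering assays, in which the protein is recruited directly to a boxB-containing reporter mRNA, while the HA tag allows detection. This fits the associated study of the GW182 C-terminal silencing domain, but the record itself gives the purpose only as mammalian expression of the fragment.
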