Features (pLannotate 1.2.2; 19 found; start..end, strand, type, name):
    140..517     +  enhancer       CMV enhancer: human cytomegalovirus immediate early enhancer
    518..729     +  promoter       CMV promoter: human cytomegalovirus (CMV) immediate early promoter
    890..1022    +  intron         chimeric intron: chimera between introns from human β-globin and immunoglobulin heavy chain genes
   1067..1085    +  promoter       T7 promoter: promoter for bacteriophage T7 RNA polymerase
   1155..1853    +  CDS            TNRC6C (fragment): TNR6C_HUMAN - Also known as KIAA1582. Experimental evidence at protein level: Swiss-Prot protein existence level 1. Plays a role in RNA-mediated gene silencing by micro-RNAs (miRNAs). Required for miRNA-dependent translational repression of complementary mRNAs by argonaute family proteins. As scaffoldng protein associates with argonaute proteins bound to partially complementary mRNAs and simultaneously can recruit CCR4-NOT and PAN deadenylase complexes. From Homo sapiens (Human).
   1868..1885    -  promoter       T3 promoter (fragment): promoter for bacteriophage T3 RNA polymerase
   1903..2024    -  polyA_signal   SV40 poly(A) signal: SV40 polyadenylation signal
   2047..2115    -  CDS            large T antigen (fragment): large T antigen from SV40 (simian virus 40)
   2139..2206    +  CDS            lacZα (fragment): LacZα fragment of β-galactosidase; lacZ fragment
   2210..2638    +  rep_origin     f1 ori (sequence partly withheld): f1 bacteriophage origin of replication; arrow indicates direction of (+) strand synthesis
   2666..2717    -  misc_feature   bom (fragment): basis of mobility region from pBR322
   2782..3139    +  promoter       SV40 promoter: SV40 enhancer and early promoter
   3190..3981    +  CDS            neo: KKA2_KLEPN - Also known as kan, nptII. Experimental evidence at protein level: Swiss-Prot protein existence level 1. Resistance to kanamycin, neomycin, paromomycin, ribostamycin, butirosin and gentamicin B. From Klebsiella pneumoniae.
   4048..4096    +  polyA_signal   poly(A) signal: synthetic polyadenylation signal
   4116..4170    -  misc_feature   bom (fragment): basis of mobility region from pBR322
   4272..4307    -  CDS            rop (fragment): Rop protein, which maintains plasmids at low copy number; rop
   4402..4506    +  promoter       AmpR promoter: bla
   4507..5367    +  CDS            AmpR: β-lactamase; bla; confers resistance to ampicillin, carbenicillin, and related antibiotics
   5538..6126    +  rep_origin     ori: high-copy-number ColE1/pMB1/pBR322/pUC origin of replication
>Addgene plasmid #146516 | pCIneo-lambdaN-HA-HsTNRC6C-DUF-RRM-Cterm_H | depositor full sequence | sequence record 288962 | Full Sequence
TCAATATTGGCCATTAGCCATATTATTCATTGGTTATATAGCATAAATCAATATTGGCTATTGGCCATTG
CATACGTTGTATCTATATCATAATATGTACATTTATATTGGCTCATGTCCAATATGACCGCCATGTTGGC
ATTGATTATTGACTAGTTATTAATAGTAATCAATTACGGGGTCATTAGTTCATAGCCCATATATGGAGTT
CCGCGTTACATAACTTACGGTAAATGGCCCGCCTGGCTGACCGCCCAACGACCCCCGCCCATTGACGTCA
ATAATGACGTATGTTCCCATAGTAACGCCAATAGGGACTTTCCATTGACGTCAATGGGTGGAGTATTTAC
GGTAAACTGCCCACTTGGCAGTACATCAAGTGTATCATATGCCAAGTCCGCCCCCTATTGACGTCAATGA
CGGTAAATGGCCCGCCTGGCATTATGCCCAGTACATGACCTTACGGGACTTTCCTACTTGGCAGTACATC
TACGTATTAGTCATCGCTATTACCATGGTGATGCGGTTTTGGCAGTACACCAATGGGCGTGGATAGCGGT
TTGACTCACGGGGATTTCCAAGTCTCCACCCCATTGACGTCAATGGGAGTTTGTTTTGGCACCAAAATCA
ACGGGACTTTCCAAAATGTCGTAACAACTGCGATCGCCCGCCCCGTTGACGCAAATGGGCGGTAGGCGTG
TACGGTGGGAGGTCTATATAAGCAGAGCTCGTTTAGTGAACCGTCAGATCACTAGAAGCTTTATTGCGGT
AGTTTATCACAGTTAAATTGCTAACGCAGTCAGTGCTTCTGACACAACAGTCTCGAACTTAAGCTGCAGT
GACTCTCTTAAGGTAGCCTTGCAGAAGTTGGTCGTGAGGCACTGGGCAGGTAAGTATCAAGGTTACAAGA
CAGGTTTAAGGAGACCAATAGAAACTGGGCTTGTCGAGACAGAGAAGACTCTTGCGTTTCTGATAGGCAC
CTATTGGTCTTACTGACATCCACTTTGCCTTTCTCTCCACAGGTGTCCACTCCCAGTTCAATTACAGCTC
TTAAGGCTAGAGTACTTAATACGACTCACTATAGGCTAGCCACCATGGACGCACAAACACGACGACGTGA
GCGTCGCGCTGAGAAACAAGCTCAATGGAAAGCTGCAAACCCACCGCTCGAGATGGCCTACCCATATGAT
GTTCCAGATTACGCTTCACTCGACTCTAGCATCAACTGGCCCCCAGAATTCCATCCGGGAGTTCCATGGA
AAGGACTGCAGAATATTGACCCTGAGAATGACCCTGACGTCACTCCTGGCAGTAGAACCAGCAGCTGGCT
CGTTCTTCGAAACCTCACTCCCCAGATTGATGGTTCTACACTGCGGACATTGTGTTTGCAACATGGGCCT
CTTATCACATTCCACCTGAATCTGACTCAAGGCAATGCTGTGGTCCGGTACAGCTCCAAGGAGGAGGCTG
CCAAGGCCCAGAAGTCTCTGCACATGTGCGTCCTGGGAAACACTACCATCCTGGCCGAGTTCGCTGGTGA
AGAAGAAGTGAATCGCTTCTTAGCCCAAGGCCAGGCGCTGCCACCCACTTCCAGCTGGCAGTCCAGCAGC
GCGTCCAGCCAGCCGCGGCTCAGCGCAGCGGGCAGCTCCCATGGCCTGGTACGCAGCGACGCTGGCCACT
GGAACGCCCCGTGCCTGGGTGGCAAGGGGAGCAGTGAGCTGCTGTGGGGCGGGGTGCCCCAGTACTCCAG
CAGCCTGTGGGGCCCGCCCAGCGCCGACGACAGCAGGGTGATAGGCAGCCCCACGCCGCTAACCACCCTG
CTGCCTGGGGACCTGCTCAGCGGGGAGTCCCTGTAGGCGGCCGCTTCCCTTTAGTGAGGGTTAATGCTTC
GAGCAGACATGATAAGATACATTGATGAGTTTGGACAAACCACAACTAGAATGCAGTGAAAAAAATGCTT
TATTTGTGAAATTTGTGATGCTATTGCTTTATTTGTAACCATTATAAGCTGCAATAAACAAGTTAACAAC
AACAATTGCATTCATTTTATGTTTCAGGTTCAGGGGGAGATGTGGGAGGTTTTTTAAAGCAAGTAAAACC
TCTACAAATGTGGTAAAATCCGATAAGGATCGATCCGGGCTGGCGTAATAGCGAAGAGGCCCGCACCGAT
CGCCCTTCCCAACAGTTGCGCAGCCTGAATGGCGAATGG
[124 nt withheld, positions 2210-2333]
C
[91 nt withheld, positions 2335-2425]
A
[49 nt withheld, positions 2427-2475]
CCTTTGACGTTGGAGTCCACGTTCTTT
[37 nt withheld, positions 2503-2539]
ACCCTATCTCGGTCTATTCTTTTGATTTATAAGGGATTTTGCCGATTTCGGCCTATTGGTTAAAAAATGA
GCTGATTTAACAAAAATTTAACGCGAATTTTAACAAAATATTAACGCTTACAATTTCCTGATGCGGTATT
TTCTCCTTACGCATCTGTGCGGTATTTCACACCGCATACGCGGATCTGCGCAGCACCATGGCCTGAAATA
ACCTCTGAAAGAGGAACTTGGTTAGGTACCTTCTGAGGCGGAAAGAACCAGCTGTGGAATGTGTGTCAGT
TAGGGTGTGGAAAGTCCCCAGGCTCCCCAGCAGGCAGAAGTATGCAAAGCATGCATCTCAATTAGTCAGC
AACCAGGTGTGGAAAGTCCCCAGGCTCCCCAGCAGGCAGAAGTATGCAAAGCATGCATCTCAATTAGTCA
GCAACCATAGTCCCGCCCCTAACTCCGCCCATCCCGCCCCTAACTCCGCCCAGTTCCGCCCATTCTCCGC
CCCATGGCTGACTAATTTTTTTTATTTATGCAGAGGCCGAGGCCGCCTCGGCCTCTGAGCTATTCCAGAA
GTAGTGAGGAGGCTTTTTTGGAGGCCTAGGCTTTTGCAAAAAGCTTGATTCTTCTGACACAACAGTCTCG
AACTTAAGGCTAGAGCCACCATGATTGAACAAGATGGATTGCACGCAGGTTCTCCGGCCGCTTGGGTGGA
GAGGCTATTCGGCTATGACTGGGCACAACAGACAATCGGCTGCTCTGATGCCGCCGTGTTCCGGCTGTCA
GCGCAGGGGCGCCCGGTTCTTTTTGTCAAGACCGACCTGTCCGGTGCCCTGAATGAACTGCAGGACGAGG
CAGCGCGGCTATCGTGGCTGGCCACGACGGGCGTTCCTTGCGCAGCTGTGCTCGACGTTGTCACTGAAGC
GGGAAGGGACTGGCTGCTATTGGGCGAAGTGCCGGGGCAGGATCTCCTGTCATCTCACCTTGCTCCTGCC
GAGAAAGTATCCATCATGGCTGATGCAATGCGGCGGCTGCATACGCTTGATCCGGCTACCTGCCCATTCG
ACCACCAAGCGAAACATCGCATCGAGCGAGCACGTACTCGGATGGAAGCCGGTCTTGTCGATCAGGATGA
TCTGGACGAAGAGCATCAGGGGCTCGCGCCAGCCGAACTGTTCGCCAGGCTCAAGGCGCGCATGCCCGAC
GGCGAGGATCTCGTCGTGACCCATGGCGATGCCTGCTTGCCGAATATCATGGTGGAAAATGGCCGCTTTT
CTGGATTCATCGACTGTGGCCGGCTGGGTGTGGCGGACCGCTATCAGGACATAGCGTTGGCTACCCGTGA
TATTGCTGAAGAGCTTGGCGGCGAATGGGCTGACCGCTTCCTCGTGCTTTACGGTATCGCCGCTCCCGAT
TCGCAGCGCATCGCCTTCTATCGCCTTCTTGACGAGTTCTTCTGAGCGGGACTCTGGGGTTCGAAATGAC
CGACCAAGCGACGCCCAACCTGCCATCACGATGGCCGCAATAAAATATCTTTATTTTCATTACATCTGTG
TGTTGGTTTTTTGTGTGAATCGATAGCGATAAGGATCCGCGTATGGTGCACTCTCAGTACAATCTGCTCT
GATGCCGCATAGTTAAGCCAGCCCCGACACCCGCCAACACCCGCTGACGCGCCCTGACGGGCTTGTCTGC
TCCCGGCATCCGCTTACAGACAAGCTGTGACCGTCTCCGGGAGCTGCATGTGTCAGAGGTTTTCACCGTC
ATCACCGAAACGCGCGAGACGAAAGGGCCTCGTGATACGCCTATTTTTATAGGTTAATGTCATGATAATA
ATGGTTTCTTAGACGTCAGGTGGCACTTTTCGGGGAAATGTGCGCGGAACCCCTATTTGTTTATTTTTCT
AAATACATTCAAATATGTATCCGCTCATGAGACAATAACCCTGATAAATGCTTCAATAATATTGAAAAAG
GAAGAGTATGAGTATTCAACATTTCCGTGTCGCCCTTATTCCCTTTTTTGCGGCATTTTGCCTTCCTGTT
TTTGCTCACCCAGAAACGCTGGTGAAAGTAAAAGATGCTGAAGATCAGTTGGGTGCACGAGTGGGTTACA
TCGAACTGGATCTCAACAGCGGTAAGATCCTTGAGAGTTTTCGCCCCGAAGAACGTTTTCCAATGATGAG
CACTTTTAAAGTTCTGCTATGTGGCGCGGTATTATCCCGTATTGACGCCGGGCAAGAGCAACTCGGTCGC
CGCATACACTATTCTCAGAATGACTTGGTTGAGTACTCACCAGTCACAGAAAAGCATCTTACGGATGGCA
TGACAGTAAGAGAATTATGCAGTGCTGCCATAACCATGAGTGATAACACTGCGGCCAACTTACTTCTGAC
AACGATCGGAGGACCGAAGGAGCTAACCGCTTTTTTGCACAACATGGGGGATCATGTAACTCGCCTTGAT
CGTTGGGAACCGGAGCTGAATGAAGCCATACCAAACGACGAGCGTGACACCACGATGCCTGTAGCAATGG
CAACAACGTTGCGCAAACTATTAACTGGCGAACTACTTACTCTAGCTTCCCGGCAACAATTAATAGACTG
GATGGAGGCGGATAAAGTTGCAGGACCACTTCTGCGCTCGGCCCTTCCGGCTGGCTGGTTTATTGCTGAT
AAATCTGGAGCCGGTGAGCGTGGGTCTCGCGGTATCATTGCAGCACTGGGGCCAGATGGTAAGCCCTCCC
GTATCGTAGTTATCTACACGACGGGGAGTCAGGCAACTATGGATGAACGAAATAGACAGATCGCTGAGAT
AGGTGCCTCACTGATTAAGCATTGGTAACTGTCAGACCAAGTTTACTCATATATACTTTAGATTGATTTA
AAACTTCATTTTTAATTTAAAAGGATCTAGGTGAAGATCCTTTTTGATAATCTCATGACCAAAATCCCTT
AACGTGAGTTTTCGTTCCACTGAGCGTCAGACCCCGTAGAAAAGATCAAAGGATCTTCTTGAGATCCTTT
TTTTCTGCGCGTAATCTGCTGCTTGCAAACAAAAAAACCACCGCTACCAGCGGTGGTTTGTTTGCCGGAT
CAAGAGCTACCAACTCTTTTTCCGAAGGTAACTGGCTTCAGCAGAGCGCAGATACCAAATACTGTTCTTC
TAGTGTAGCCGTAGTTAGGCCACCACTTCAAGAACTCTGTAGCACCGCCTACATACCTCGCTCTGCTAAT
CCTGTTACCAGTGGCTGCTGCCAGTGGCGATAAGTCGTGTCTTACCGGGTTGGACTCAAGACGATAGTTA
CCGGATAAGGCGCAGCGGTCGGGCTGAACGGGGGGTTCGTGCACACAGCCCAGCTTGGAGCGAACGACCT
ACACCGAACTGAGATACCTACAGCGTGAGCTATGAGAAAGCGCCACGCTTCCCGAAGGGAGAAAGGCGGA
CAGGTATCCGGTAAGCGGCAGGGTCGGAACAGGAGAGCGCACGAGGGAGCTTCCAGGGGGAAACGCCTGG
TATCTTTATAGTCCTGTCGGGTTTCGCCACCTCTGACTTGAGCGTCGATTTTTGTGATGCTCGTCAGGGG
GGCGGAGCCTATGGAAAAACGCCAGCAACGCGGCCTTTTTACGGTTCCTGGCCTTTTGCTGGCCTTTTGC
TCACATGGCTCGACAGATCT
